Addgene plasmid #217660: pDONR221-LAP3
Purpose: For gateway cloning of LAP3
Depositing lab: Karla Feijs. Depositing organization: Universitaetsklinikum Aachen. Publication: Family-wide analysis of human macrodomains reveals novel activities and identifies PARG as most efficient ADPr-RNA hydrolase. Weixler L, Zaja R, Ikenga NJ, Siefert J, Mohan G, Aydin G, Wijngaarden S, Filippov DV, Luscher B, Feijs-Zaja KLH. Commun Biol. 2025 Mar 18;8(1):453. doi: 10.1038/s42003-025-07901-7. PubMed 40102620.
Backbone
  Vector backbone: pDONR221
Growth in bacteria
  Bacterial resistance: Kanamycin, 50 μg/mL
  Growth temperature: 37°C
  Growth strain: DH5alpha
  Copy number: High Copy
Gene/Insert
  Gene/Insert name: LAP3
  gRNA/shRNA sequence: na
  Species: H. sapiens (human)
  Entrez Gene: LAP3 (a.k.a. HEL-S-106, LAP, LAPEP, PEPS)
  Cloning method: Gateway Cloning
  Sequencing primers: 5′ m13f
Terms and licenses: Academic/Nonprofit Terms; Industry Terms: Not Available to Industry
Depositor comments: Please visit https://doi.org/10.21203/rs.3.rs-4644671/v1 for ResearchSquare preprint.
How to cite: pDONR221-LAP3 was a gift from Karla Feijs (Addgene plasmid # 217660 ; http://n2t.net/addgene:217660 ; RRID:Addgene_217660)
