[The description below was written by a language model from this plasmid's Addgene catalogue record and pLannotate feature annotations shown in this document.]
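Description:
pDONR221-LAP3 is a Gateway entry clone carrying the human LAP3 coding sequence (leucine aminopeptidase 3, also known as LAPEP or PEPS) in the pDONR221 backbone. It is a small bacterial plasmid of about 4.1 kb, propagated in E. coli at high copy number from a ColE1/pUC-type origin and selected with kanamycin through an aminoglycoside phosphotransferase (KanR) gene.

The LAP3 open reading frame, roughly 1.56 kb, lies between attL1 and attL2 sites. This is the arrangement produced when an attB-flanked PCR product is recombined into the pDONR221 donor vector. The two mutant attL sites recombine only with their matching attR partners, so an LR Clonase reaction transfers the insert in a fixed orientation into any attR-containing destination vector. Upstream of attL1 are the rrnB T1 and T2 transcription terminators, which shield the insert from read-through transcription originating in the backbone. Short lacI and lacZα fragments in the same region are backbone remnants with no functional role, though the lacZα fragment is consistent with the M13 forward priming site listed for sequencing. A T7 promoter lies just beyond attL2, pointing back towards the insert. No promoter is annotated that would drive sense-strand expression of LAP3, and no tags are annotated, so the plasmid is not an expression construct itself.

The stated purpose is Gateway cloning of LAP3, meaning the plasmid serves as a source for moving the gene into expression vectors of choice. It was deposited in connection with a family-wide study of human macrodomain proteins and ADP-ribosyl-RNA hydrolase activity. The record does not say what role LAP3 played in that work, nor whether the insert retains a stop codon.
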