Features (pLannotate 1.2.2; 10 found; start..end, strand, type, name):
    121..213     +  CDS            lacI (fragment): lac repressor; lacI; The lac repressor binds to the lac operator to inhibit transcription in E. coli. This inhibition can be relieved by adding lactose or isopropyl-β-D-thiogalactopyranoside (IPTG).
    268..295     -  terminator     rrnB T2 terminator: transcription terminator T2 from the E. coli rrnB gene
    427..470     +  terminator     rrnB T1 terminator: Escherichia coli rrnB; transcription terminator T1 from the E. coli rrnB gene
    517..553     -  CDS            lacZα (fragment): LacZα fragment of β-galactosidase; lacZ fragment
    569..668     +  protein_bind   attL1: mutant version of attL; recombination site for the Gateway® LR reaction LR Clonase™
    671..2227    +  CDS            LAP3: AMPL_HUMAN - Also known as LAPEP, PEPS From Homo sapiens (Human).
   2232..2331    -  protein_bind   attL2: mutant version of attL; recombination site for the Gateway® LR reaction LR Clonase™
   2349..2367    -  promoter       T7 promoter: promoter for bacteriophage T7 RNA polymerase
   2501..3310    +  CDS            KanR: aminoglycoside phosphotransferase; aph(3')-Ia; confers resistance to kanamycin in bacteria or G418 (Geneticin®) in eukaryotes
   3457..4045    +  rep_origin     ori: high-copy-number ColE1/pMB1/pBR322/pUC origin of replication
>Addgene plasmid #217660 | pDONR221-LAP3 | addgene full sequence | sequence record 451133 | Addgene NGS Result
CTTTCCTGCGTTATCCCCTGATTCTGTGGATAACCGTATTACCGCCTTTGAGTGAGCTGATACCGCTCGC
CGCAGCCGAACGACCGAGCGCAGCGAGTCAGTGAGCGAGGAAGCGGAAGAGCGCCCAATACGCAAACCGC
CTCTCCCCGCGCGTTGGCCGATTCATTAATGCAGCTGGCACGACAGGTTTCCCGACTGGAAAGCGGGCAG
TGAGCGCAACGCAATTAATACGCGTACCGCTAGCCAGGAAGAGTTTGTAGAAACGCAAAAAGGCCATCCG
TCAGGATGGCCTTCTGCTTAGTTTGATGCCTGGCAGTTTATGGCGGGCGTCCTGCCCGCCACCCTCCGGG
CCGTTGCTTCACAACGTTCAAATCCGCTCCCGGCGGATTTGTCCTACTCAGGAGAGCGTTCACCGACAAA
CAACAGATAAAACGAAAGGCCCAGTCTTCCGACTGAGCCTTTCGTTTTATTTGATGCCTGGCAGTTCCCT
ACTCTCGCGTTAACGCTAGCATGGATGTTTTCCCAGTCACGACGTTGTAAAACGACGGCCAGTCTTAAGC
TCGGGCCCCAAATAATGATTTTATTTTGACTGATAGTGACCTGTTCGTTGCAACAAATTGATGAGCAATG
CTTTTTTATAATGCCAACTTTGTACAAAAAAGCAGGCTTCATGTTCTTGCTGCCTCTTCCGGCTGCGGGG
CGAGTAGTCGTCCGACGTCTGGCCGTGAGACGTTTCGGGAGCCGGAGTCTCTCCACCGCAGACATGACGA
AGGGCCTTGTTTTAGGAATCTATTCCAAAGAAAAAGAAGATGATGTGCCACAGTTCACAAGTGCAGGAGA
GAATTTTGATAAATTGTTAGCTGGAAAGCTGAGAGAGACTTTGAACATATCTGGACCACCTCTGAAGGCA
GGGAAGACTCGAACCTTTTATGGTCTGCATCAGGACTTCCCCAGCGTGGTGCTAGTTGGCCTCGGCAAAA
AGGCAGCTGGAATCGACGAACAGGAAAACTGGCATGAAGGCAAAGAAAACATCAGAGCTGCTGTTGCAGC
GGGGTGCAGGCAGATTCAAGACCTGGAGCTCTCGTCTGTGGAGGTGGATCCCTGTGGAGACGCTCAGGCT
GCTGCGGAGGGAGCGGTGCTTGGTCTCTATGAATACGATGACCTAAAGCAAAAAAAGAAGATGGCTGTGT
CGGCAAAGCTCTATGGAAGTGGGGATCAGGAGGCCTGGCAGAAAGGAGTCCTGTTTGCTTCTGGGCAGAA
CTTGGCACGCCAATTGATGGAGACGCCAGCCAATGAGATGACGCCAACCAGATTTGCTGAAATTATTGAG
AAGAATCTCAAAAGTGCTAGTAGTAAAACCGAGGTCCATATCAGACCCAAGTCTTGGATTGAGGAACAGG
CAATGGGATCATTCCTCAGTGTGGCCAAAGGATCTGACGAGCCCCCAGTCTTCTTGGAAATTCACTACAA
AGGCAGCCCCAATGCAAACGAACCACCCCTGGTGTTTGTTGGGAAAGGAATTACCTTTGACAGTGGTGGT
ATCTCCATCAAGGCTTCTGCAAATATGGACCTCATGAGGGCTGACATGGGAGGAGCTGCAACTATATGCT
CAGCCATCGTGTCTGCTGCAAAGCTTAATTTGCCCATTAATATTATAGGTCTGGCCCCTCTTTGTGAAAA
TATGCCCAGCGGCAAGGCCAACAAGCCGGGGGATGTTGTTAGAGCCAAAAACGGGAAGACCATCCAGGTT
GATAACACTGATGCTGAGGGGAGGCTCATACTGGCTGATGCGCTCTGTTACGCACACACGTTTAACCCGA
AGGTCATCCTCAATGCCGCCACCTTAACAGGTGCCATGGATGTAGCTTTGGGATCAGGTGCCACTGGGGT
CTTTACCAATTCATCCTGGCTCTGGAACAAACTCTTCGAGGCCAGCATTGAAACAGGGGACCGTGTCTGG
AGGATGCCTCTCTTCGAACATTATACAAGACAGGTTGTAGATTGCCAGCTTGCTGATGTTAACAACATTG
GAAAATACAGATCTGCAGGAGCATGTACAGCTGCAGCATTCCTGAAAGAATTCGTAACTCATCCTAAGTG
GGCACATTTAGACATAGCAGGCGTGATGACCAACAAAGATGAAGTTCCCTATCTACGGAAAGGCATGACT
GGGAGGCCCACAAGGACTCTCATTGAGTTCTTACTTCGTTTCAGTCAAGACAATGCTTAGTACCCAGCTT
TCTTGTACAAAGTTGGCATTATAAGAAAGCATTGCTTATCAATTTGTTGCAACGAACAGGTCACTATCAG
TCAAAATAAAATCATTATTTGCCATCCAGCTGATATCCCCTATAGTGAGTCGTATTACATGGTCATAGCT
GTTTCCTGGCAGCTCTGGCCCGTGTCTCAAAATCTCTGATGTTACATTGCACAAGATAAAAATATATCAT
CATGAACAATAAAACTGTCTGCTTACATAAACAGTAATACAAGGGGTGTTATGAGCCATATTCAACGGGA
AACGTCGAGGCCGCGATTAAATTCCAACATGGATGCTGATTTATATGGGTATAAATGGGCTCGCGATAAT
GTCGGGCAATCAGGTGCGACAATCTATCGCTTGTATGGGAAGCCCGATGCGCCAGAGTTGTTTCTGAAAC
ATGGCAAAGGTAGCGTTGCCAATGATGTTACAGATGAGATGGTCAGACTAAACTGGCTGACGGAATTTAT
GCCTCTTCCGACCATCAAGCATTTTATCCGTACTCCTGATGATGCATGGTTACTCACCACTGCGATCCCC
GGAAAAACAGCATTCCAGGTATTAGAAGAATATCCTGATTCAGGTGAAAATATTGTTGATGCGCTGGCAG
TGTTCCTGCGCCGGTTGCATTCGATTCCTGTTTGTAATTGTCCTTTTAACAGCGATCGCGTATTTCGTCT
CGCTCAGGCGCAATCACGAATGAATAACGGTTTGGTTGATGCGAGTGATTTTGATGACGAGCGTAATGGC
TGGCCTGTTGAACAAGTCTGGAAAGAAATGCATAAACTTTTGCCATTCTCACCGGATTCAGTCGTCACTC
ATGGTGATTTCTCACTTGATAACCTTATTTTTGACGAGGGGAAATTAATAGGTTGTATTGATGTTGGACG
AGTCGGAATCGCAGACCGATACCAGGATCTTGCCATCCTATGGAACTGCCTCGGTGAGTTTTCTCCTTCA
TTACAGAAACGGCTTTTTCAAAAATATGGTATTGATAATCCTGATATGAATAAATTGCAGTTTCATTTGA
TGCTCGATGAGTTTTTCTAATCAGAATTGGTTAATTGGTTGTAACACTGGCAGAGCATTACGCTGACTTG
ACGGGACGGCGCAAGCTCATGACCAAAATCCCTTAACGTGAGTTACGCGTCGTTCCACTGAGCGTCAGAC
CCCGTAGAAAAGATCAAAGGATCTTCTTGAGATCCTTTTTTTCTGCGCGTAATCTGCTGCTTGCAAACAA
AAAAACCACCGCTACCAGCGGTGGTTTGTTTGCCGGATCAAGAGCTACCAACTCTTTTTCCGAAGGTAAC
TGGCTTCAGCAGAGCGCAGATACCAAATACTGTTCTTCTAGTGTAGCCGTAGTTAGGCCACCACTTCAAG
AACTCTGTAGCACCGCCTACATACCTCGCTCTGCTAATCCTGTTACCAGTGGCTGCTGCCAGTGGCGATA
AGTCGTGTCTTACCGGGTTGGACTCAAGACGATAGTTACCGGATAAGGCGCAGCGGTCGGGCTGAACGGG
GGGTTCGTGCACACAGCCCAGCTTGGAGCGAACGACCTACACCGAACTGAGATACCTACAGCGTGAGCTA
TGAGAAAGCGCCACGCTTCCCGAAGGGAGAAAGGCGGACAGGTATCCGGTAAGCGGCAGGGTCGGAACAG
GAGAGCGCACGAGGGAGCTTCCAGGGGGAAACGCCTGGTATCTTTATAGTCCTGTCGGGTTTCGCCACCT
CTGACTTGAGCGTCGATTTTTGTGATGCTCGTCAGGGGGGCGGAGCCTATGGAAAAACGCCAGCAACGCG
GCCTTTTTACGGTTCCTGGCCTTTTGCTGGCCTTTTGCTCACATGTT
